>Addgene plasmid #22331 | pCI-MOR9-1 | depositor full sequence | sequence record 10241 | Author sequence
TCAATATTGGCCATTAGCCATATTATTCATTGGTTATATAGCATAAATCAATATTGGCTATTGGCCATTG
CATACGTTGTATCTATATCATAATATGTACATTTATATTGGCTCATGTCCAATATGACCGCCATGTTGGC
ATTGATTATTGACTAGTTATTAATAGTAATCAATTACGGGGTCATTAGTTCATAGCCCATATATGGAGTT
CCGCGTTACATAACTTACGGTAAATGGCCCGCCTGGCTGACCGCCCAACGACCCCCGCCCATTGACGTCA
ATAATGACGTATGTTCCCATAGTAACGCCAATAGGGACTTTCCATTGACGTCAATGGGTGGAGTATTTAC
GGTAAACTGCCCACTTGGCAGTACATCAAGTGTATCATATGCCAAGTCCGCCCCCTATTGACGTCAATGA
CGGTAAATGGCCCGCCTGGCATTATGCCCAGTACATGACCTTACGGGACTTTCCTACTTGGCAGTACATC
TACGTATTAGTCATCGCTATTACCATGGTGATGCGGTTTTGGCAGTACACCAATGGGCGTGGATAGCGGT
TTGACTCACGGGGATTTCCAAGTCTCCACCCCATTGACGTCAATGGGAGTTTGTTTTGGCACCAAAATCA
ACGGGACTTTCCAAAATGTCGTAATAACCCCGCCCCGTTGACGCAAATGGGCGGTAGGCGTGTACGGTGG
GAGGTCTATATAAGCAGAGCTCGTTTAGTGAACCGTCAGATCACTAGAAGCTTTATTGCGGTAGTTTATC
ACAGTTAAATTGCTAACGCAGTCAGTGCTTCTGACACAACAGTCTCGAACTTAAGCTGCAGAAGTTGGTC
GTGAGGCACTGGGCAGGTAAGTATCAAGGTTACAAGACAGGTTTAAGGAGACCAATAGAAACTGGGCTTG
TCGAGACAGAGAAGACTCTTGCGTTTCTGATAGGCACCTATTGGTCTTACTGACATCCACTTTGCCTTTC
TCTCCACAGGTGTCCACTCCCAGTTCAATTACAGCTCTTAAGGCTAGAGTACTTAATACGACTCACTATA
GGCTAGCATGAATGGCACAGAAGGCCCTAACTTCTACGTGCCCTTCTCCAATGCGACGGGTGTGGTACGC
GAATTCACGCGTATGTCCTACTCCAATCATTCCAGCACCTCATTCTTTCTTACTGGCCTCCCTGGCCTTG
AGACAGTGTATCTCTGGCTCTCCATTCCTTTGTGCACCATGTACATTGCCTCTCTGGCAGGGAATGGCTT
GATTCTGTGGGTTGTAAAGTCAGAGCCCTCCCTGCACCAGCCTATGTACTACTTTCTATCTATGCTTGCA
GTTACTGACCTCGGCCTGTCTGTCTCCACACTGCCTACCATGCTGACGATCTATATGATGGGTGTCAGCG
AAGTGGCATTAGACATGTGCCTTGCACAGCTCTTCTTCATCCATACTTTCTCCATCATGGAGTCATCTGT
GCTGCTGACTATGGCCTTTGACCGTGTTGTGGCCATCAGCAGTCCCCTACACTATGCCACCATCCTCACC
AACCCTCGGGTTGCCAGTTTGGGCATGGTCATTTTGGTACGAAGCATTGGTCTCCACATCCCTGCCCCCA
TCATGCTGAAGAAGCTACCTTATTGCCAGAAGCGTCATCTTTCCCACTCTTACTGCCTGCACCCAGATGT
TATGAAGCTGGCCTGTACTGACACCCGCATCAACAGTGCCTATGGCCTCTTTGTGGTTCTCTCTACTCTG
GGTGTGGACTCTGTGCTCATCGTTCTATCCTATGGGCTGATCCTCTACACAGTGCTGTCAATCGCTTCCA
AGACTGAACGCCTCAAAGCCCTCAACACCTGTGTTTCCCACATCTGTTCTGTGCTGCTCTTCTACACACC
TATGATTGGCCTTTCTATGATCCACCGATTTGGCAAGTGGGCATCCCCCTGCAGCCGTGTGTTGCTCTCT
TATCTTCACTTTCTCACACCTCCAGTGCTCAACCCAGTTGTTTATACCATAAAGACCAAGCAGATCCGAC
AGAGGATTTGGTGCATCTTCCGGTGTGGTGGAAGAAGCATTGGGCATATCCAGGGTCACTAAGCGGCCGC
TTCGAGCAGACATGATAAGATACATTGATGAGTTTGGACAAACCACAACTAGAATGCAGTGAAAAAAATG
CTTTATTTGTGAAATTTGTGATGCTATTGCTTTATTTGTAACCATTATAAGCTGCAATAAACAAGTTAAC
AACAACAATTGCATTCATTTTATGTTTCAGGTTCAGGGGGAGATGTGGGAGGTTTTTTAAAGCAAGTAAA
ACCTCTACAAATGTGGTAAAATCGATAAGGATCCGGGCTGGCGTAATAGCGAAGAGGCCCGCACCGATCG
CCCTTCCCAACAGTTGCGCAGCCTGAATGGCGAATGG
[124 nt withheld, positions 2418-2541]
C
[91 nt withheld, positions 2543-2633]
A
[49 nt withheld, positions 2635-2683]
CCTTTGACGTTGGAGTCCACGTTCTTT
[37 nt withheld, positions 2711-2747]
ACCCTATCTCGGTCTATTCTTTTGATTTATAAGGGATTTTGCCGATTTCGGCCTATTGGTTAAAAAATGA
GCTGATTTAACAAAAATTTAACGCGAATTTTAACAAAATATTAACGCTTACAATTTCCTGATGCGGTATT
TTCTCCTTACGCATCTGTGCGGTATTTCACACCGCATATGGTGCACTCTCAGTACAATCTGCTCTGATGC
CGCATAGTTAAGCCAGCCCCGACACCCGCCAACACCCGCTGACGCGCCCTGACGGGCTTGTCTGCTCCCG
GCATCCGCTTACAGACAAGCTGTGACCGTCTCCGGGAGCTGCATGTGTCAGAGGTTTTCACCGTCATCAC
CGAAACGCGCGAGACGAAAGGGCCTCGTGATACGCCTATTTTTATAGGTTAATGTCATGATAATAATGGT
TTCTTAGACGTCAGGTGGCACTTTTCGGGGAAATGTGCGCGGAACCCCTATTTGTTTATTTTTCTAAATA
CATTCAAATATGTATCCGCTCATGAGACAATAACCCTGATAAATGCTTCAATAATATTGAAAAAGGAAGA
GTATGAGTATTCAACATTTCCGTGTCGCCCTTATTCCCTTTTTTGCGGCATTTTGCCTTCCTGTTTTTGC
TCACCCAGAAACGCTGGTGAAAGTAAAAGATGCTGAAGATCAGTTGGGTGCACGAGTGGGTTACATCGAA
CTGGATCTCAACAGCGGTAAGATCCTTGAGAGTTTTCGCCCCGAAGAACGTTTTCCAATGATGAGCACTT
TTAAAGTTCTGCTATGTGGCGCGGTATTATCCCGTATTGACGCCGGGCAAGAGCAACTCGGTCGCCGCAT
ACACTATTCTCAGAATGACTTGGTTGAGTACTCACCAGTCACAGAAAAGCATCTTACGGATGGCATGACA
GTAAGAGAATTATGCAGTGCTGCCATAACCATGAGTGATAACACTGCGGCCAACTTACTTCTGACAACGA
TCGGAGGACCGAAGGAGCTAACCGCTTTTTTGCACAACATGGGGGATCATGTAACTCGCCTTGATCGTTG
GGAACCGGAGCTGAATGAAGCCATACCAAACGACGAGCGTGACACCACGATGCCTGTAGCAATGGCAACA
ACGTTGCGCAAACTATTAACTGGCGAACTACTTACTCTAGCTTCCCGGCAACAATTAATAGACTGGATGG
AGGCGGATAAAGTTGCAGGACCACTTCTGCGCTCGGCCCTTCCGGCTGGCTGGTTTATTGCTGATAAATC
TGGAGCCGGTGAGCGTGGGTCTCGCGGTATCATTGCAGCACTGGGGCCAGATGGTAAGCCCTCCCGTATC
GTAGTTATCTACACGACGGGGAGTCAGGCAACTATGGATGAACGAAATAGACAGATCGCTGAGATAGGTG
CCTCACTGATTAAGCATTGGTAACTGTCAGACCAAGTTTACTCATATATACTTTAGATTGATTTAAAACT
TCATTTTTAATTTAAAAGGATCTAGGTGAAGATCCTTTTTGATAATCTCATGACCAAAATCCCTTAACGT
GAGTTTTCGTTCCACTGAGCGTCAGACCCCGTAGAAAAGATCAAAGGATCTTCTTGAGATCCTTTTTTTC
TGCGCGTAATCTGCTGCTTGCAAACAAAAAAACCACCGCTACCAGCGGTGGTTTGTTTGCCGGATCAAGA
GCTACCAACTCTTTTTCCGAAGGTAACTGGCTTCAGCAGAGCGCAGATACCAAATACTGTTCTTCTAGTG
TAGCCGTAGTTAGGCCACCACTTCAAGAACTCTGTAGCACCGCCTACATACCTCGCTCTGCTAATCCTGT
TACCAGTGGCTGCTGCCAGTGGCGATAAGTCGTGTCTTACCGGGTTGGACTCAAGACGATAGTTACCGGA
TAAGGCGCAGCGGTCGGGCTGAACGGGGGGTTCGTGCACACAGCCCAGCTTGGAGCGAACGACCTACACC
GAACTGAGATACCTACAGCGTGAGCTATGAGAAAGCGCCACGCTTCCCGAAGGGAGAAAGGCGGACAGGT
ATCCGGTAAGCGGCAGGGTCGGAACAGGAGAGCGCACGAGGGAGCTTCCAGGGGGAAACGCCTGGTATCT
TTATAGTCCTGTCGGGTTTCGCCACCTCTGACTTGAGCGTCGATTTTTGTGATGCTCGTCAGGGGGGCGG
AGCCTATGGAAAAACGCCAGCAACGCGGCCTTTTTACGGTTCCTGGCCTTTTGCTGGCCTTTTGCTCACA
TGGCTCGACAGATCT
Features (pLannotate 1.2.2; 15 found; start..end, strand, type, name):
    140..517     +  enhancer       CMV enhancer: human cytomegalovirus immediate early enhancer
    519..718     +  promoter       CMV promoter: human cytomegalovirus (CMV) immediate early promoter
    857..989     +  intron         chimeric intron: chimera between introns from human β-globin and immunoglobulin heavy chain genes
   1034..1052    +  promoter       T7 promoter: promoter for bacteriophage T7 RNA polymerase
   1058..1120    +  CDS            RHO (fragment): OPSD_LOXAF - Also known as RH1. Experimental evidence at protein level: Swiss-Prot protein existence level 1. Photoreceptor required for image-forming vision at low light intensity. Required for photoreceptor cell viability after birth (By similarity). Light-induced isomerization of 11-cis to all-trans retinal triggers a conformational change that activates signaling via G- proteins (PubMed:15781694). Subsequent receptor phosphorylation mediates displacement of the bound G-protein alpha subunit by the arrestin SAG and terminates signaling (By similarity). From Loxodonta africana (African eleph
   1133..2053    +  CDS            Or51e2: O51E2_MOUSE - Also known as Mol2.3 From Mus musculus (Mouse).
   2116..2237    -  polyA_signal   SV40 poly(A) signal: SV40 polyadenylation signal
   2260..2328    -  CDS            large T antigen (fragment): large T antigen from SV40 (simian virus 40)
   2347..2414    +  CDS            lacZα (fragment): LacZα fragment of β-galactosidase; lacZ fragment
   2418..2846    +  rep_origin     f1 ori (sequence partly withheld): f1 bacteriophage origin of replication; arrow indicates direction of (+) strand synthesis
   2874..2973    -  misc_feature   bom (fragment): basis of mobility region from pBR322
   3075..3110    -  CDS            rop (fragment): Rop protein, which maintains plasmids at low copy number; rop
   3205..3309    +  promoter       AmpR promoter: bla
   3310..4170    +  CDS            AmpR: β-lactamase; bla; confers resistance to ampicillin, carbenicillin, and related antibiotics
   4341..4929    +  rep_origin     ori: high-copy-number ColE1/pMB1/pBR322/pUC origin of replication
