[The description below was written by a language model from this plasmid's Addgene catalogue record and pLannotate feature annotations shown in this document.]
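Description:
pCI-MOR9-1 is a mammalian expression plasmid built on the Promega pCI backbone that carries the mouse olfactory receptor MOR9-1 (Olfr609), a roughly 960 bp insert cloned between the NheI and NotI sites, both of which are retained. The depositor's full sequence is about 5.0 kb. The plasmid is maintained in E. coli through a high-copy ColE1/pUC-type origin and selected with ampicillin via the β-lactamase gene and its own promoter. An f1 phage origin is also present, which allows single-stranded DNA production. The short rop, bom, lacZα and SV40 large T matches in the annotation are backbone remnants rather than functional elements.

Expression in mammalian cells is driven by the human cytomegalovirus immediate early enhancer and promoter, followed by the chimeric β-globin/immunoglobulin intron typical of pCI, which generally improves transcript processing and expression. A T7 promoter just upstream of the coding region permits in vitro transcription and serves as a sequencing primer site. The open reading frame begins with a short N-terminal rhodopsin-derived "Rho" tag; the software matched it to an elephant rhodopsin entry, which probably reflects sequence conservation, and the record does not state the tag's species of origin. Rho tags are commonly used to promote cell-surface trafficking of odorant receptors in heterologous cells and to provide an epitope for detection. The receptor coding sequence follows; the automated annotation labels it as mouse Or51e2, a different name from the catalogue's MOR9-1/Olfr609, and the record does not resolve this. An SV40 polyadenylation signal lies downstream. The associated publication concerns odor coding across a mammalian receptor repertoire, consistent with use in heterologous functional assays matching odorants to receptors.
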