Addgene plasmid #22331: pCI-MOR9-1
Depositing lab: Hiroaki Matsunami. Depositing organization: Duke University. Publication: Odor coding by a Mammalian receptor repertoire. Saito H, Chi Q, Zhuang H, Matsunami H, Mainland JD. Sci Signal. 2009 . 2(60):ra9. 10.1126/scisignal.2000016 PubMed 19261596.
Backbone
  Vector backbone: pCI
  Backbone manufacturer: Promega
  Backbone size w/o insert (bp): 4006
  Vector type: Mammalian Expression
Growth in bacteria
  Bacterial resistance: Ampicillin, 100 μg/mL
  Growth temperature: 37°C
  Growth strain: DH5alpha
  Copy number: Unknown
Gene/Insert
  Gene/Insert name: MOR9-1 (alt name: Mus musculus olfactory receptor 609)
  Species: M. musculus (mouse)
  Insert size (bp): 960
  GenBank ID: NM_147082
  Entrez Gene: Olfr609 (a.k.a. MOR9-1, MGC157598)
  Tag / fusion protein: Rho (N terminal on insert)
  Cloning method: Restriction Enzyme; 5′ cloning site NheI (not destroyed); 3′ cloning site NotI (not destroyed)
  Sequencing primers: 5′ T7; 3′ EBV-rev
Terms and licenses: Academic/Nonprofit Terms; Industry Terms: Not Available to Industry
How to cite: pCI-MOR9-1 was a gift from Hiroaki Matsunami (Addgene plasmid # 22331 ; http://n2t.net/addgene:22331 ; RRID:Addgene_22331)
