>Addgene plasmid #22331 | pCI-MOR9-1 | addgene partial sequence | sequence record 28164 | 22331 with T7
ACGCGAATTCACGCGTATGTCCTACTCCAATCATTCCAGCACCTCATTCTTTCTTACTGGCCTCCCTGGC
CTTGAGACAGTGTATCTCTGGCTCTCCATTCCTTTGTGCACCATGTACATTGCCTCTCTGGCAGGGAATG
GCTTGATTCTGTGGGTTGTAAAGTCAGAGCCCTCCCTGCACCAGCCTATGTACTACTTTCTATCTATGCT
TGCAGTTACTGACCTCGGCCTGTCTGTCTCCACACTGCCTACCATGCTGACGATCTATATGATGGGTGTC
AGCGAAGTGGCATTAGACATGTGCCTTGCACAGCTCTTCTTCATCCATACTTTCTCCATCATGGAGTCAT
CTGTGCTGCTGACTATGGCCTTTGACCGTGTTGTGGCCATCAGCAGTCCCCTACACTATGCCACCATCCT
CACCAACCCTCGGGTTGCCAGTTTGGGCATGGTCATTTTGGTACGAAGCATTGGTCTCCACATCCCTGCC
CCCATCATGCTGAAGAAGCTACCTTATTGCCAGAAGCGTCATCTTTCCCACTCTTACTGCCTGCACCCAG
ATGTTATGAAGCTGGCCTGTACTGACACCCGCATCAACAGTGCCTATGGCCTCTTTGTGGTTCTCTCTAC
TCTGGGTGTGGACTCTGTGCTCATCGTTCTATCCTATGGGCTGATCCTTCTACACAGTGCTGTCAATCGC
TTCCAAGACTGAAACG
